Addgene plasmid #99372: lenti-EF1a-dCas9-KRAB-Puro
Purpose: 3rd generation lenti vector encoding dCas9-KRAB with 2A puromycin resistance marker (EF1a-dCas9-KRAB-T2A-Puro-WPRE)
Depositing lab: Kristen Brennand. Depositing organization: Icahn School of Medicine at Mount Sinai. Publication: Evaluating Synthetic Activation and Repression of Neuropsychiatric-Related Genes in hiPSC-Derived NPCs, Neurons, and Astrocytes. Ho SM, Hartley BJ, Flaherty E, Rajarajan P, Abdelaal R, Obiorah I, Barretto N, Muhammad H, Phatnani HP, Akbarian S, Brennand KJ. Stem Cell Reports. 2017 Aug 8;9(2):615-628. doi: 10.1016/j.stemcr.2017.06.012. Epub 2017 Jul 27. PubMed 28757163.
Backbone
  Vector backbone: pLenti
  Backbone size w/o insert (bp): 9192
  Total vector size (bp): 14337
  Vector type: Mammalian Expression, Lentiviral, CRISPR
  Selectable markers: Puromycin, Zeocin
Growth in bacteria
  Bacterial resistance: Ampicillin, 100 μg/mL
  Growth temperature: 30°C
  Growth strain: NEB Stable
  Copy number: High Copy
Gene/Insert
  Gene/Insert name: dCas9-KRAB-T2A-Puro
  Species: synthetic; S. pyogenes
  Insert size (bp): 5145
  Promoter: EF-1a
  Cloning method: Gibson Cloning
  Sequencing primers: 5′ GTTTGGATCTTGGTTCATTCTCAAGCCTCAG; 3′ cacatagcgtaaaaggagcaacatag
Resource information
  A portion of this plasmid was derived from a plasmid made by: dCas9: Addgene plasmid #61425 (Feng Zhang lab) KRAB: Addgene plasmid #50919 (Rene Maehr, Scot Wolfe lab)
Terms and licenses: Academic/Nonprofit Terms; Industry Terms: Not Available to Industry
Depositor comments: dCas9 sequence is from Addgene plasmid #61425 (generously shared by Feng Zhang lab). "Genome-scale transcriptional activation by an engineered CRISPR-Cas9 complex.", Konermann et al.. 2014 KRAB sequence is from Addgene plasmid #50919 (generously shared by Rene Maehr, Scot Wolfe lab). "Cas9 effector-mediated regulation of transcription and differentiation in human pluripotent stem cells.", Kearns et al. 2014
How to cite: lenti-EF1a-dCas9-KRAB-Puro was a gift from Kristen Brennand (Addgene plasmid # 99372 ; http://n2t.net/addgene:99372 ; RRID:Addgene_99372)
