[The description below was written by a language model from this plasmid's Addgene catalogue record and pLannotate feature annotations shown in this document.]
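Description:
lenti-EF1a-dCas9-KRAB-Puro is a third-generation lentiviral transfer plasmid on a pLenti backbone, built for CRISPR interference in mammalian cells. It is propagated in E. coli through a high-copy ColE1/pUC-type origin with ampicillin resistance, and it also carries an f1 origin. The viral genome is transcribed from a CMV enhancer/promoter fused to a truncated HIV-1 5' LTR, which makes production of the genomic RNA Tat-independent. This is followed by the Ψ packaging signal with a gag fragment, the Rev response element for Rev-dependent nuclear export, and the cPPT/CTS. A second truncated LTR followed by a bGH polyadenylation signal closes the proviral region.

The payload is a single EF-1α-driven open reading frame of roughly 5.1 kb. It begins with a nucleoplasmin-type bipartite NLS, followed by catalytically dead S. pyogenes Cas9 (annotated as carrying D10A and N863A). Next comes a KRAB transcriptional repressor domain, which the automated annotation labels as a ZNF720-like fragment. According to the catalogue description, a T2A peptide then links this to puromycin N-acetyltransferase; the T2A itself is not called in the feature table. The 2A element lets dCas9-KRAB and the puromycin marker be produced as separate proteins from one transcript, and a downstream WPRE boosts expression.

Outside the LTRs, an SV40/EM7 promoter–BleoR cassette provides Zeocin resistance, but it would not be packaged into virus.

No guide RNA cassette is annotated, so guides must be supplied separately to direct the repressor to target promoters. The associated publication applied the construct to synthetic repression of neuropsychiatric-related genes in hiPSC-derived neural progenitors, neurons and astrocytes.
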