Features (pLannotate 1.2.2; 34 found; start..end, strand, type, name):
    179..412     +  misc_feature   RRE: The Rev response element (RRE) of HIV-1 allows for Rev-dependent mRNA export from the nucleus to the cytoplasm.
    789..889     +  CDS            Rev (fragment): human immunodeficiency virus 1 (HIV-1) Rev protein; rev; enhances nuclear export of unspliced and incompletely spliced viral mRNAs
    939..1056    +  misc_feature   cPPT/CTS: central polypurine tract and central termination sequence of HIV-1
   1113..1179    +  CDS            small t antigen (fragment): SV40 (simian virus 40) small t antigen
   1186..2364    +  promoter       EF-1α promoter: strong constitutive promoter for human elongation factor EF-1α
   2380..2427    +  CDS            nucleoplasmin NLS: bipartite nuclear localization signal from nucleoplasmin
   2427..6528    +  CDS            dCas9 (fragment): catalytically dead mutant of the Cas9 endonuclease from the Streptococcus pyogenes Type II CRISPR/Cas system RNA-guided DNA-binding protein that lacks endonuclease activity due to the D10A mutation in the RuvC catalytic domain and the N863A mutation in the HNH catalytic domain
   6634..6822    +  CDS            ZNF720 (fragment): ZN720_HUMAN - Experimental evidence at protein level: Swiss-Prot protein existence level 1. From Homo sapiens (Human).
   6910..7503    +  CDS            PuroR (fragment): puromycin N-acetyltransferase; pac from Streptomyces; confers resistance to puromycin
   7504..7525    +  misc_feature   MCS (fragment): pBluescript multiple cloning site
   7528..8116    +  misc_feature   WPRE: woodchuck hepatitis virus posttranscriptional regulatory element
   8053..8634    +  CDS            nef (fragment): NEF_HV1H2 - Experimental evidence at protein level: Swiss-Prot protein existence level 1. Extracellular Nef protein targets CD4(+) T-lymphocytes for apoptosis by interacting with CXCR4 surface receptors. From Human immunodeficiency virus type 1 group M subtype B (isolate HXB2) (HIV-1).
   8641..8821    +  LTR            5' LTR (truncated): truncated 5' long terminal repeat (LTR) from HIV-1
   8853..9077    +  polyA_signal   bGH poly(A) signal: bovine growth hormone polyadenylation signal
   9081..9102    +  promoter       SV40 promoter (fragment): SV40 enhancer and early promoter
   9123..9551    +  rep_origin     f1 ori (sequence partly withheld): f1 bacteriophage origin of replication; arrow indicates direction of (+) strand synthesis
   9565..9894    +  promoter       SV40 promoter: SV40 enhancer and early promoter
   9942..9989    +  promoter       EM7 promoter: synthetic bacterial promoter&nbsp
  10008..10382   +  CDS            BleoR: antibiotic-binding protein; Sh ble from Streptoalloteichus hindustanus; confers resistance to bleomycin, phleomycin, and Zeocin™
  10392..10517   +  CDS            ble (fragment): BLE_KLEPN - Experimental evidence at protein level: Swiss-Prot protein existence level 1. Binding protein with a strong affinity to the bleomycin family of antibiotics. Binds to CL990; an antimitotic-antibiotic compound. From Klebsiella pneumoniae.
  10512..10633   +  polyA_signal   SV40 poly(A) signal: SV40 polyadenylation signal
  10704..10726   -  protein_bind   lac operator (fragment): The lac repressor binds to the lac operator to inhibit transcription in E. coli. This inhibition can be relieved by adding lactose or isopropyl-β-D-thiogalactopyranoside (IPTG). lac repressor encoded by lacI
  10730..10760   -  promoter       lac promoter: promoter for the E. coli lac operon
  10775..10796   -  protein_bind   CAP binding site: CAP binding activates transcription in the presence of cAMP. E. coli catabolite activator protein
  10809..10901   -  CDS            lacI (fragment): lac repressor; lacI; The lac repressor binds to the lac operator to inhibit transcription in E. coli. This inhibition can be relieved by adding lactose or isopropyl-β-D-thiogalactopyranoside (IPTG).
  11084..11672   -  rep_origin     ori: high-copy-number ColE1/pMB1/pBR322/pUC origin of replication
  11843..12703   -  CDS            AmpR: β-lactamase; bla; confers resistance to ampicillin, carbenicillin, and related antibiotics
  12704..12808   -  promoter       AmpR promoter: bla
  12867..12919   -  misc_feature   bom (fragment): basis of mobility region from pBR322
  13074..13453   +  enhancer       CMV enhancer: human cytomegalovirus immediate early enhancer
  13454..13653   +  promoter       CMV promoter: human cytomegalovirus (CMV) immediate early promoter
  13671..13851   +  LTR            5' LTR (truncated): truncated 5' long terminal repeat (LTR) from HIV-1
  13898..14023   +  misc_feature   HIV-1 Ψ: packaging signal of human immunodeficiency virus type 1
  14007..33      +  CDS            HIV-1 gag (fragment) (across the origin): gag protein from human immunodeficiency virus 1; gag
>Addgene plasmid #99372 | lenti-EF1a-dCas9-KRAB-Puro | addgene full sequence | sequence record 252713 | Addgene NGS Result
AAGTAAGACCACCGCACAGCAAGCGGCCGCTGATCTTCAGACCTGGAGGAGGAGATATGAGGGACAATTG
GAGAAGTGAATTATATAAATATAAAGTAGTAAAAATTGAACCATTAGGAGTAGCACCCACCAAGGCAAAG
AGAAGAGTGGTGCAGAGAGAAAAAAGAGCAGTGGGAATAGGAGCTTTGTTCCTTGGGTTCTTGGGAGCAG
CAGGAAGCACTATGGGCGCAGCGTCAATGACGCTGACGGTACAGGCCAGACAATTATTGTCTGGTATAGT
GCAGCAGCAGAACAATTTGCTGAGGGCTATTGAGGCGCAACAGCATCTGTTGCAACTCACAGTCTGGGGC
ATCAAGCAGCTCCAGGCAAGAATCCTGGCTGTGGAAAGATACCTAAAGGATCAACAGCTCCTGGGGATTT
GGGGTTGCTCTGGAAAACTCATTTGCACCACTGCTGTGCCTTGGAATGCTAGTTGGAGTAATAAATCTCT
GGAACAGATTTGGAATCACACGACCTGGATGGAGTGGGACAGAGAAATTAACAATTACACAAGCTTAATA
CACTCCTTAATTGAAGAATCGCAAAACCAGCAAGAAAAGAATGAACAAGAATTATTGGAATTAGATAAAT
GGGCAAGTTTGTGGAATTGGTTTAACATAACAAATTGGCTGTGGTATATAAAATTATTCATAATGATAGT
AGGAGGCTTGGTAGGTTTAAGAATAGTTTTTGCTGTACTTTCTATAGTGAATAGAGTTAGGCAGGGATAT
TCACCATTATCGTTTCAGACCCACCTCCCAACCCCGAGGGGACCCGACAGGCCCGAAGGAATAGAAGAAG
AAGGTGGAGAGAGAGACAGAGACAGATCCATTCGATTAGTGAACGGATCGGCACTGCGTGCGCCAATTCT
GCAGACAAATGGCAGTATTCATCCACAATTTTAAAAGAAAAGGGGGGATTGGGGGGTACAGTGCAGGGGA
AAGAATAGTAGACATAATAGCAACAGACATACAAACTAAAGAATTACAAAAACAAATTACAAAAATTCAA
AATTTTCGGGTTTATTACAGGGACAGCAGAGATCCAGTTTGGTTAATTAGCTAGCTGCAAAGATGGATAA
AGTTTTAAACAGAGAGGAATCTTTGCAGCTAATGGACCTTCTAGGTCTTGAAAGGAGTGGGAATTGGCTC
CGGTGCCCGTCAGTGGGCAGAGCGCACATCGCCCACAGTCCCCGAGAAGTTGGGGGGAGGGGTCGGCAAT
TGAACCGGTGCCTAGAGAAGGTGGCGCGGGGTAAACTGGGAAAGTGATGTCGTGTACTGGCTCCGCCTTT
TTCCCGAGGGTGGGGGAGAACCGTATATAAGTGCAGTAGTCGCCGTGAACGTTCTTTTTCGCAACGGGTT
TGCCGCCAGAACACAGGTAAGTGCCGTGTGTGGTTCCCGCGGGCCTGGCCTCTTTACGGGTTATGGCCCT
TGCGTGCCTTGAATTACTTCCACCTGGCTGCAGTACGTGATTCTTGATCCCGAGCTTCGGGTTGGAAGTG
GGTGGGAGAGTTCGAGGCCTTGCGCTTAAGGAGCCCCTTCGCCTCGTGCTTGAGTTGAGGCCTGGCCTGG
GCGCTGGGGCCGCCGCGTGCGAATCTGGTGGCACCTTCGCGCCTGTCTCGCTGCTTTCGATAAGTCTCTA
GCCATTTAAAATTTTTGATGACCTGCTGCGACGCTTTTTTTCTGGCAAGATAGTCTTGTAAATGCGGGCC
AAGATCTGCACACTGGTATTTCGGTTTTTGGGGCCGCGGGCGGCGACGGGGCCCGTGCGTCCCAGCGCAC
ATGTTCGGCGAGGCGGGGCCTGCGAGCGCGGCCACCGAGAATCGGACGGGGGTAGTCTCAAGCTGGCCGG
CCTGCTCTGGTGCCTGGCCTCGCGCCGCCGTGTATCGCCCCGCCCTGGGCGGCAAGGCTGGCCCGGTCGG
CACCAGTTGCGTGAGCGGAAAGATGGCCGCTTCCCGGCCCTGCTGCAGGGAGCTCAAAATGGAGGACGCG
GCGCTCGGGAGAGCGGGCGGGTGAGTCACCCACACAAAGGAAAAGGGCCTTTCCGTCCTCAGCCGTCGCT
TCATGTGACTCCACGGAGTACCGGGCGCCGTCCAGGCACCTCGATTAGTTCTCGAGCTTTTGGAGTACGT
CGTCTTTAGGTTGGGGGGAGGGGTTTTATGCGATGGAGTTTCCCCACACTGAGTGGGTGGAGACTGAAGT
TAGGCCAGCTTGGCACTTGATGTAATTCTCCTTGGAATTTGCCCTTTTTGAGTTTGGATCTTGGTTCATT
CTCAAGCCTCAGACAGTGGTTCAAAGTTTTTTTCTTCCATTTCAGGTGTCGTGACGTACGGCCACCATGA
AAAGGCCGGCGGCCACGAAAAAGGCCGGCCAGGCAAAAAAGAAAAAGGACAAGAAGTACAGCATCGGCCT
GGCCATCGGCACCAACTCTGTGGGCTGGGCCGTGATCACCGACGAGTACAAGGTGCCCAGCAAGAAATTC
AAGGTGCTGGGCAACACCGACCGGCACAGCATCAAGAAGAACCTGATCGGAGCCCTGCTGTTCGACAGCG
GCGAAACAGCCGAGGCCACCCGGCTGAAGAGAACCGCCAGAAGAAGATACACCAGACGGAAGAACCGGAT
CTGCTATCTGCAAGAGATCTTCAGCAACGAGATGGCCAAGGTGGACGACAGCTTCTTCCACAGACTGGAA
GAGTCCTTCCTGGTGGAAGAGGATAAGAAGCACGAGCGGCACCCCATCTTCGGCAACATCGTGGACGAGG
TGGCCTACCACGAGAAGTACCCCACCATCTACCACCTGAGAAAGAAACTGGTGGACAGCACCGACAAGGC
CGACCTGCGGCTGATCTATCTGGCCCTGGCCCACATGATCAAGTTCCGGGGCCACTTCCTGATCGAGGGC
GACCTGAACCCCGACAACAGCGACGTGGACAAGCTGTTCATCCAGCTGGTGCAGACCTACAACCAGCTGT
TCGAGGAAAACCCCATCAACGCCAGCGGCGTGGACGCCAAGGCCATCCTGTCTGCCAGACTGAGCAAGAG
CAGACGGCTGGAAAATCTGATCGCCCAGCTGCCCGGCGAGAAGAAGAATGGCCTGTTCGGCAACCTGATT
GCCCTGAGCCTGGGCCTGACCCCCAACTTCAAGAGCAACTTCGACCTGGCCGAGGATGCCAAACTGCAGC
TGAGCAAGGACACCTACGACGACGACCTGGACAACCTGCTGGCCCAGATCGGCGACCAGTACGCCGACCT
GTTTCTGGCCGCCAAGAACCTGTCCGACGCCATCCTGCTGAGCGACATCCTGAGAGTGAACACCGAGATC
ACCAAGGCCCCCCTGAGCGCCTCTATGATCAAGAGATACGACGAGCACCACCAGGACCTGACCCTGCTGA
AAGCTCTCGTGCGGCAGCAGCTGCCTGAGAAGTACAAAGAGATTTTCTTCGACCAGAGCAAGAACGGCTA
CGCCGGCTACATTGACGGCGGAGCCAGCCAGGAAGAGTTCTACAAGTTCATCAAGCCCATCCTGGAAAAG
ATGGACGGCACCGAGGAACTGCTCGTGAAGCTGAACAGAGAGGACCTGCTGCGGAAGCAGCGGACCTTCG
ACAACGGCAGCATCCCCCACCAGATCCACCTGGGAGAGCTGCACGCCATTCTGCGGCGGCAGGAAGATTT
TTACCCATTCCTGAAGGACAACCGGGAAAAGATCGAGAAGATCCTGACCTTCCGCATCCCCTACTACGTG
GGCCCTCTGGCCAGGGGAAACAGCAGATTCGCCTGGATGACCAGAAAGAGCGAGGAAACCATCACCCCCT
GGAACTTCGAGGAAGTGGTGGACAAGGGCGCTTCCGCCCAGAGCTTCATCGAGCGGATGACCAACTTCGA
TAAGAACCTGCCCAACGAGAAGGTGCTGCCCAAGCACAGCCTGCTGTACGAGTACTTCACCGTGTATAAC
GAGCTGACCAAAGTGAAATACGTGACCGAGGGAATGAGAAAGCCCGCCTTCCTGAGCGGCGAGCAGAAAA
AGGCCATCGTGGACCTGCTGTTCAAGACCAACCGGAAAGTGACCGTGAAGCAGCTGAAAGAGGACTACTT
CAAGAAAATCGAGTGCTTCGACTCCGTGGAAATCTCCGGCGTGGAAGATCGGTTCAACGCCTCCCTGGGC
ACATACCACGATCTGCTGAAAATTATCAAGGACAAGGACTTCCTGGACAATGAGGAAAACGAGGACATTC
TGGAAGATATCGTGCTGACCCTGACACTGTTTGAGGACAGAGAGATGATCGAGGAACGGCTGAAAACCTA
TGCCCACCTGTTCGACGACAAAGTGATGAAGCAGCTGAAGCGGCGGAGATACACCGGCTGGGGCAGGCTG
AGCCGGAAGCTGATCAACGGCATCCGGGACAAGCAGTCCGGCAAGACAATCCTGGATTTCCTGAAGTCCG
ACGGCTTCGCCAACAGAAACTTCATGCAGCTGATCCACGACGACAGCCTGACCTTTAAAGAGGACATCCA
GAAAGCCCAGGTGTCCGGCCAGGGCGATAGCCTGCACGAGCACATTGCCAATCTGGCCGGCAGCCCCGCC
ATTAAGAAGGGCATCCTGCAGACAGTGAAGGTGGTGGACGAGCTCGTGAAAGTGATGGGCCGGCACAAGC
CCGAGAACATCGTGATCGAAATGGCCAGAGAGAACCAGACCACCCAGAAGGGACAGAAGAACAGCCGCGA
GAGAATGAAGCGGATCGAAGAGGGCATCAAAGAGCTGGGCAGCCAGATCCTGAAAGAACACCCCGTGGAA
AACACCCAGCTGCAGAACGAGAAGCTGTACCTGTACTACCTGCAGAATGGGCGGGATATGTACGTGGACC
AGGAACTGGACATCAACCGGCTGTCCGACTACGATGTGGACCACATCGTGCCTCAGAGCTTTCTGAAGGA
CGACTCCATCGACAACAAGGTGCTGACCAGAAGCGACAAGGCCCGGGGCAAGAGCGACAACGTGCCCTCC
GAAGAGGTCGTGAAGAAGATGAAGAACTACTGGCGGCAGCTGCTGAACGCCAAGCTGATTACCCAGAGAA
AGTTCGACAATCTGACCAAGGCCGAGAGAGGCGGCCTGAGCGAACTGGATAAGGCCGGCTTCATCAAGAG
ACAGCTGGTGGAAACCCGGCAGATCACAAAGCACGTGGCACAGATCCTGGACTCCCGGATGAACACTAAG
TACGACGAGAATGACAAGCTGATCCGGGAAGTGAAAGTGATCACCCTGAAGTCCAAGCTGGTGTCCGATT
TCCGGAAGGATTTCCAGTTTTACAAAGTGCGCGAGATCAACAACTACCACCACGCCCACGACGCCTACCT
GAACGCCGTCGTGGGAACCGCCCTGATCAAAAAGTACCCTAAGCTGGAAAGCGAGTTCGTGTACGGCGAC
TACAAGGTGTACGACGTGCGGAAGATGATCGCCAAGAGCGAGCAGGAAATCGGCAAGGCTACCGCCAAGT
ACTTCTTCTACAGCAACATCATGAACTTTTTCAAGACCGAGATTACCCTGGCCAACGGCGAGATCCGGAA
GCGGCCTCTGATCGAGACAAACGGCGAAACCGGGGAGATCGTGTGGGATAAGGGCCGGGATTTTGCCACC
GTGCGGAAAGTGCTGAGCATGCCCCAAGTGAATATCGTGAAAAAGACCGAGGTGCAGACAGGCGGCTTCA
GCAAAGAGTCTATCCTGCCCAAGAGGAACAGCGATAAGCTGATCGCCAGAAAGAAGGACTGGGACCCTAA
GAAGTACGGCGGCTTCGACAGCCCCACCGTGGCCTATTCTGTGCTGGTGGTGGCCAAAGTGGAAAAGGGC
AAGTCCAAGAAACTGAAGAGTGTGAAAGAGCTGCTGGGGATCACCATCATGGAAAGAAGCAGCTTCGAGA
AGAATCCCATCGACTTTCTGGAAGCCAAGGGCTACAAAGAAGTGAAAAAGGACCTGATCATCAAGCTGCC
TAAGTACTCCCTGTTCGAGCTGGAAAACGGCCGGAAGAGAATGCTGGCCTCTGCCGGCGAACTGCAGAAG
GGAAACGAACTGGCCCTGCCCTCCAAATATGTGAACTTCCTGTACCTGGCCAGCCACTATGAGAAGCTGA
AGGGCTCCCCCGAGGATAATGAGCAGAAACAGCTGTTTGTGGAACAGCACAAGCACTACCTGGACGAGAT
CATCGAGCAGATCAGCGAGTTCTCCAAGAGAGTGATCCTGGCCGACGCTAATCTGGACAAAGTGCTGTCC
GCCTACAACAAGCACCGGGATAAGCCCATCAGAGAGCAGGCCGAGAATATCATCCACCTGTTTACCCTGA
CCAATCTGGGAGCCCCTGCCGCCTTCAAGTACTTTGACACCACCATCGACCGGAAGAGGTACACCAGCAC
CAAAGAGGTGCTGGACGCCACCCTGATCCACCAGAGCATCACCGGCCTGTACGAGACACGGATCGACCTG
TCTCAGCTGGGAGGCGACAGCGCTGGAGGAGGTGGAAGCGGAGGAGGAGGAAGCGGAGGAGGAGGTAGCG
GACCTAAGAAAAAGAGGAAGGTGGCGGCCGCTGGATCCGGACGGGCTAGAACACTGGTTACGTTCAAGGA
CGTGTTTGTGGACTTTACACGTGAGGAGTGGAAATTGCTGGATACTGCGCAACAAATTGTGTATCGAAAT
GTCATGCTTGAGAATTACAAGAACCTCGTCAGTCTCGGATACCAGTTGACGAAACCGGATGTGATCCTTA
GGCTCGAAAAGGGGGAAGAACCTTGGCTGGTAATTAACTGTACAGGTTCAGGGGAGGGAAGAGGTTCCCT
GCTCACATGCGGAGACGTAGAAGAGAATCCCGGACCCATGACCTCTAGAGAGTACAAGCCCACGGTGCGC
CTCGCCACCCGCGACGACGTCCCCAGGGCCGTACGCACCCTCGCCGCCGCGTTCGCCGACTACCCCGCCA
CGCGCCACACCGTCGATCCGGACCGCCACATCGAGCGGGTCACCGAGCTGCAAGAACTCTTCCTCACGCG
CGTCGGGCTCGACATCGGCAAGGTGTGGGTCGCGGACGACGGCGCCGCGGTGGCGGTCTGGACCACGCCG
GAGAGCGTCGAAGCGGGGGCGGTGTTCGCCGAGATCGGCCCGCGCATGGCCGAGTTGAGCGGTTCCCGGC
TGGCCGCGCAGCAACAGATGGAAGGCCTCCTGGCGCCGCACCGGCCCAAGGAGCCCGCGTGGTTCCTGGC
CACCGTCGGCGTCTCGCCCGACCACCAGGGCAAGGGTCTGGGCAGCGCCGTCGTGCTCCCCGGAGTGGAG
GCGGCCGAGCGCGCCGGGGTGCCCGCCTTCCTGGAGACCTCCGCGCCCCGCAACCTCCCCTTCTACGAGC
GGCTCGGCTTCACCGTCACCGCCGACGTCGAGGTGCCCGAAGGACCGCGCACCTGGTGCATGACCCGCAA
GCCCGGTGCCTGAGAATTCGATATCAAGCTTATCGGTAATCAACCTCTGGATTACAAAATTTGTGAAAGA
TTGACTGGTATTCTTAACTATGTTGCTCCTTTTACGCTATGTGGATACGCTGCTTTAATGCCTTTGTATC
ATGCTATTGCTTCCCGTATGGCTTTCATTTTCTCCTCCTTGTATAAATCCTGGTTGCTGTCTCTTTATGA
GGAGTTGTGGCCCGTTGTCAGGCAACGTGGCGTGGTGTGCACTGTGTTTGCTGACGCAACCCCCACTGGT
TGGGGCATTGCCACCACCTGTCAGCTCCTTTCCGGGACTTTCGCTTTCCCCCTCCCTATTGCCACGGCGG
AACTCATCGCCGCCTGCCTTGCCCGCTGCTGGACAGGGGCTCGGCTGTTGGGCACTGACAATTCCGTGGT
GTTGTCGGGGAAATCATCGTCCTTTCCTTGGCTGCTCGCCTGTGTTGCCACCTGGATTCTGCGCGGGACG
TCCTTCTGCTACGTCCCTTCGGCCCTCAATCCAGCGGACCTTCCTTCCCGCGGCCTGCTGCCGGCTCTGC
GGCCTCTTCCGCGTCTTCGCCTTCGCCCTCAGACGAGTCGGATCTCCCTTTGGGCCGCCTCCCCGCATCG
ATACCGTCGACCTCGAGACCTAGAAAAACATGGAGCAATCACAAGTAGCAATACAGCAGCTACCAATGCT
GATTGTGCCTGGCTAGAAGCACAAGAGGAGGAGGAGGTGGGTTTTCCAGTCACACCTCAGGTACCTTTAA
GACCAATGACTTACAAGGCAGCTGTAGATCTTAGCCACTTTTTAAAAGAAAAGGGGGGACTGGAAGGGCT
AATTCACTCCCAACGAAGACAAGATATCCTTGATCTGTGGATCTACCACACACAAGGCTACTTCCCTGAT
TGGCAGAACTACACACCAGGGCCAGGGATCAGATATCCACTGACCTTTGGATGGTGCTACAAGCTAGTAC
CAGTTGAGCAAGAGAAGGTAGAAGAAGCCAATGAAGGAGAGAACACCCGCTTGTTACACCCTGTGAGCCT
GCATGGGATGGATGACCCGGAGAGAGAAGTATTAGAGTGGAGGTTTGACAGCCGCCTAGCATTTCATCAC
ATGGCCCGAGAGCTGCATCCGGACTGTACTGGGTCTCTCTGGTTAGACCAGATCTGAGCCTGGGAGCTCT
CTGGCTAACTAGGGAACCCACTGCTTAAGCCTCAATAAAGCTTGCCTTGAGTGCTTCAAGTAGTGTGTGC
CCGTCTGTTGTGTGACTCTGGTAACTAGAGATCCCTCAGACCCTTTTAGTCAGTGTGGAAAATCTCTAGC
AGGGCCCGTTTAAACCCGCTGATCAGCCTCGACTGTGCCTTCTAGTTGCCAGCCATCTGTTGTTTGCCCC
TCCCCCGTGCCTTCCTTGACCCTGGAAGGTGCCACTCCCACTGTCCTTTCCTAATAAAATGAGGAAATTG
CATCGCATTGTCTGAGTAGGTGTCATTCTATTCTGGGGGGTGGGGTGGGGCAGGACAGCAAGGGGGAGGA
TTGGGAAGACAATAGCAGGCATGCTGGGGATGCGGTGGGCTCTATGGCTTCTGAGGCGGAAAGAACCAGC
TGGGGCTCTAGGGGGTATCCCC
[124 nt withheld, positions 9123-9246]
C
[91 nt withheld, positions 9248-9338]
A
[49 nt withheld, positions 9340-9388]
CCTTTGACGTTGGAGTCCACGTTCTTT
[37 nt withheld, positions 9416-9452]
ACCCTATCTCGGTCTATTCTTTTGATTTATAAGGGATTTTGCCGATTTCGGCCTATTGGTTAAAAAATGA
GCTGATTTAACAAAAATTTAACGCGAATTAATTCTGTGGAATGTGTGTCAGTTAGGGTGTGGAAAGTCCC
CAGGCTCCCCAGCAGGCAGAAGTATGCAAAGCATGCATCTCAATTAGTCAGCAACCAGGTGTGGAAAGTC
CCCAGGCTCCCCAGCAGGCAGAAGTATGCAAAGCATGCATCTCAATTAGTCAGCAACCATAGTCCCGCCC
CTAACTCCGCCCATCCCGCCCCTAACTCCGCCCAGTTCCGCCCATTCTCCGCCCCATGGCTGACTAATTT
TTTTTATTTATGCAGAGGCCGAGGCCGCCTCTGCCTCTGAGCTATTCCAGAAGTAGTGAGGAGGCTTTTT
TGGAGGCCTAGGCTTTTGCAAAAAGCTCCCGGGAGCTTGTATATCCATTTTCGGATCTGATCAGCACGTG
TTGACAATTAATCATCGGCATAGTATATCGGCATAGTATAATACGACAAGGTGAGGAACTAAACCATGGC
CAAGTTGACCAGTGCCGTTCCGGTGCTCACCGCGCGCGACGTCGCCGGAGCGGTCGAGTTCTGGACCGAC
CGGCTCGGGTTCTCCCGGGACTTCGTGGAGGACGACTTCGCCGGTGTGGTCCGGGACGACGTGACCCTGT
TCATCAGCGCGGTCCAGGACCAGGTGGTGCCGGACAACACCCTGGCCTGGGTGTGGGTGCGCGGCCTGGA
CGAGCTGTACGCCGAGTGGTCGGAGGTCGTGTCCACGAACTTCCGGGACGCCTCCGGGCCGGCCATGACC
GAGATCGGCGAGCAGCCGTGGGGGCGGGAGTTCGCCCTGCGCGACCCGGCCGGCAACTGCGTGCACTTCG
TGGCCGAGGAGCAGGACTGACACGTGCTACGAGATTTCGATTCCACCGCCGCCTTCTATGAAAGGTTGGG
CTTCGGAATCGTTTTCCGGGACGCCGGCTGGATGATCCTCCAGCGCGGGGATCTCATGCTGGAGTTCTTC
GCCCACCCCAACTTGTTTATTGCAGCTTATAATGGTTACAAATAAAGCAATAGCATCACAAATTTCACAA
ATAAAGCATTTTTTTCACTGCATTCTAGTTGTGGTTTGTCCAAACTCATCAATGTATCTTATCATGTCTG
TATACCGTCGACCTCTAGCTAGAGCTTGGCGTAATCATGGTCATAGCTGTTTCCTGTGTGAAATTGTTAT
CCGCTCACAATTCCACACAACATACGAGCCGGAAGCATAAAGTGTAAAGCCTGGGGTGCCTAATGAGTGA
GCTAACTCACATTAATTGCGTTGCGCTCACTGCCCGCTTTCCAGTCGGGAAACCTGTCGTGCCAGCTGCA
TTAATGAATCGGCCAACGCGCGGGGAGAGGCGGTTTGCGTATTGGGCGCTCTTCCGCTTCCTCGCTCACT
GACTCGCTGCGCTCGGTCGTTCGGCTGCGGCGAGCGGTATCAGCTCACTCAAAGGCGGTAATACGGTTAT
CCACAGAATCAGGGGATAACGCAGGAAAGAACATGTGAGCAAAAGGCCAGCAAAAGGCCAGGAACCGTAA
AAAGGCCGCGTTGCTGGCGTTTTTCCATAGGCTCCGCCCCCCTGACGAGCATCACAAAAATCGACGCTCA
AGTCAGAGGTGGCGAAACCCGACAGGACTATAAAGATACCAGGCGTTTCCCCCTGGAAGCTCCCTCGTGC
GCTCTCCTGTTCCGACCCTGCCGCTTACCGGATACCTGTCCGCCTTTCTCCCTTCGGGAAGCGTGGCGCT
TTCTCATAGCTCACGCTGTAGGTATCTCAGTTCGGTGTAGGTCGTTCGCTCCAAGCTGGGCTGTGTGCAC
GAACCCCCCGTTCAGCCCGACCGCTGCGCCTTATCCGGTAACTATCGTCTTGAGTCCAACCCGGTAAGAC
ACGACTTATCGCCACTGGCAGCAGCCACTGGTAACAGGATTAGCAGAGCGAGGTATGTAGGCGGTGCTAC
AGAGTTCTTGAAGTGGTGGCCTAACTACGGCTACACTAGAAGAACAGTATTTGGTATCTGCGCTCTGCTG
AAGCCAGTTACCTTCGGAAAAAGAGTTGGTAGCTCTTGATCCGGCAAACAAACCACCGCTGGTAGCGGTG
GTTTTTTTGTTTGCAAGCAGCAGATTACGCGCAGAAAAAAAGGATCTCAAGAAGATCCTTTGATCTTTTC
TACGGGGTCTGACGCTCAGTGGAACGAAAACTCACGTTAAGGGATTTTGGTCATGAGATTATCAAAAAGG
ATCTTCACCTAGATCCTTTTAAATTAAAAATGAAGTTTTAAATCAATCTAAAGTATATATGAGTAAACTT
GGTCTGACAGTTACCAATGCTTAATCAGTGAGGCACCTATCTCAGCGATCTGTCTATTTCGTTCATCCAT
AGTTGCCTGACTCCCCGTCGTGTAGATAACTACGATACGGGAGGGCTTACCATCTGGCCCCAGTGCTGCA
ATGATACCGCGAGACCCACGCTCACCGGCTCCAGATTTATCAGCAATAAACCAGCCAGCCGGAAGGGCCG
AGCGCAGAAGTGGTCCTGCAACTTTATCCGCCTCCATCCAGTCTATTAATTGTTGCCGGGAAGCTAGAGT
AAGTAGTTCGCCAGTTAATAGTTTGCGCAACGTTGTTGCCATTGCTACAGGCATCGTGGTGTCACGCTCG
TCGTTTGGTATGGCTTCATTCAGCTCCGGTTCCCAACGATCAAGGCGAGTTACATGATCCCCCATGTTGT
GCAAAAAAGCGGTTAGCTCCTTCGGTCCTCCGATCGTTGTCAGAAGTAAGTTGGCCGCAGTGTTATCACT
CATGGTTATGGCAGCACTGCATAATTCTCTTACTGTCATGCCATCCGTAAGATGCTTTTCTGTGACTGGT
GAGTACTCAACCAAGTCATTCTGAGAATAGTGTATGCGGCGACCGAGTTGCTCTTGCCCGGCGTCAATAC
GGGATAATACCGCGCCACATAGCAGAACTTTAAAAGTGCTCATCATTGGAAAACGTTCTTCGGGGCGAAA
ACTCTCAAGGATCTTACCGCTGTTGAGATCCAGTTCGATGTAACCCACTCGTGCACCCAACTGATCTTCA
GCATCTTTTACTTTCACCAGCGTTTCTGGGTGAGCAAAAACAGGAAGGCAAAATGCCGCAAAAAAGGGAA
TAAGGGCGACACGGAAATGTTGAATACTCATACTCTTCCTTTTTCAATATTATTGAAGCATTTATCAGGG
TTATTGTCTCATGAGCGGATACATATTTGAATGTATTTAGAAAAATAAACAAATAGGGGTTCCGCGCACA
TTTCCCCGAAAAGTGCCACCTGACGTCGACGGATCGGGAGATCTCCCGATCCCCTATGGTGCACTCTCAG
TACAATCTGCTCTGATGCCGCATAGTTAAGCCAGTATCTGCTCCCTGCTTGTGTGTTGGAGGTCGCTGAG
TAGTGCGCGAGCAAAATTTAAGCTACAACAAGGCAAGGCTTGACCGACAATTGCATGAAGAATCTGCTTA
GGGTTAGGCGTTTTGCGCTGCTTCGCGATGTACGGGCCAGATATACGCGTTGACATTGATTATTGACTAG
TTATTAATAGTAATCAATTACGGGGTCATTAGTTCATAGCCCATATATGGAGTTCCGCGTTACATAACTT
ACGGTAAATGGCCCGCCTGGCTGACCGCCCAACGACCCCCGCCCATTGACGTCAATAATGACGTATGTTC
CCATAGTAACGCCAATAGGGACTTTCCATTGACGTCAATGGGTGGAGTATTTACGGTAAACTGCCCACTT
GGCAGTACATCAAGTGTATCATATGCCAAGTACGCCCCCTATTGACGTCAATGACGGTAAATGGCCCGCC
TGGCATTATGCCCAGTACATGACCTTATGGGACTTTCCTACTTGGCAGTACATCTACGTATTAGTCATCG
CTATTACCATGGTGATGCGGTTTTGGCAGTACATCAATGGGCGTGGATAGCGGTTTGACTCACGGGGATT
TCCAAGTCTCCACCCCATTGACGTCAATGGGAGTTTGTTTTGGCACCAAAATCAACGGGACTTTCCAAAA
TGTCGTAACAACTCCGCCCCATTGACGCAAATGGGCGGTAGGCGTGTACGGTGGGAGGTCTATATAAGCA
GCGCGTTTTGCCTGTACTGGGTCTCTCTGGTTAGACCAGATCTGAGCCTGGGAGCTCTCTGGCTAACTAG
GGAACCCACTGCTTAAGCCTCAATAAAGCTTGCCTTGAGTGCTTCAAGTAGTGTGTGCCCGTCTGTTGTG
TGACTCTGGTAACTAGAGATCCCTCAGACCCTTTTAGTCAGTGTGGAAAATCTCTAGCAGTGGCGCCCGA
ACAGGGACTTGAAAGCGAAAGGGAAACCAGAGGAGCTCTCTCGACGCAGGACTCGGCTTGCTGAAGCGCG
CACGGCAAGAGGCGAGGGGCGGCGACTGGTGAGTACGCCAAAAATTTTGACTAGCGGAGGCTAGAAGGAG
AGAGATGGGTGCGAGAGCGTCAGTATTAAGCGGGGGAGAATTAGATCGCGATGGGAAAAAATTCGGTTAA
GGCCAGGGGGAAAGAAAAAATATAAATTAAAACATATAGTATGGGCAAGCAGGGAGCTAGAACGATTCGC
AGTTAATCCTGGCCTGTTAGAAACATCAGAAGGCTGTAGACAAATACTGGGACAGCTACAACCATCCCTT
CAGACAGGATCAGAAGAACTTAGATCATTATATAATACAGTAGCAACCCTCTATTGTGTGCATCAAAGGA
TAGAGATAAAAGACACCAAGGAAGCTTTAGACAAGATAGAGGAAGAGCAAAACAA
